Addgene plasmid #34539: KHBD00434
Depositing lab: Bart Deplancke. Depositing organization: Swiss Federal Institute of Technology (EPFL). Publication: Automated protein-DNA interaction screening of Drosophila regulatory elements. Korneel Hens, Jean-Daniel Feuz, Alina Isakova, Antonina Lagovitina, Andreas Massouras, Julien Bryois, Patrick Callaerts, Susan E. Celniker, Bart Deplancke. Nat Methods. 2011 Oct 30;8(12):1065-70. 10.1038/nmeth.1763 PubMed 22037703.
Backbone
  Vector backbone: pDONR221
  Backbone manufacturer: Invitrogen
  Backbone size w/o insert (bp): 2536
  Vector type: Gateway Donor Vector
Growth in bacteria
  Bacterial resistance: Kanamycin, 50 μg/mL
  Growth temperature: 37°C
  Growth strain: DH5alpha
  Copy number: High Copy
Gene/Insert
  Gene/Insert name: CG17287 (alt names: FBgn0034202; CG17287)
  Species: D. melanogaster (fly)
  Insert size (bp): 1080
  Entrez Gene: CG17287 (a.k.a. Dmel_CG17287, Dmel\CG17287)
  Cloning method: Gateway Cloning
  Sequencing primers: 5′ M13F; 3′ M13R
Terms and licenses: Academic/Nonprofit Terms; Industry Terms: Not Available to Industry
Depositor comments: Please note that the ORFs in this collection were cloned open-ended (without a stop codon).
How to cite: KHBD00434 was a gift from Bart Deplancke (Addgene plasmid # 34539 ; http://n2t.net/addgene:34539 ; RRID:Addgene_34539)
