[The description below was written by a language model from this plasmid's Addgene catalogue record.]
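Description:
KHBD00434 is a Gateway clone built on the Invitrogen pDONR221 backbone, carrying the open reading frame of the Drosophila melanogaster gene CG17287 (FBgn0034202) as an insert of about 1.1 kb. It is a high-copy plasmid propagated in standard E. coli cloning strains under kanamycin selection. Although catalogued as a donor vector, a pDONR221 derivative that has received an insert by Gateway recombination functions as an entry clone. In such clones the ORF normally replaces the donor's counter-selection cassette and is flanked by attL recombination sites, though no feature table is supplied here to confirm the individual elements. The M13 forward and reverse primer sites bracketing the cloning region are listed for sequence verification of the insert.

The plasmid has no stated promoter driving the insert, consistent with its role as a shuttle and storage vector rather than an expression construct. The depositor notes that ORFs in this collection were cloned open-ended, without a stop codon. After LR recombination into a destination vector, the CG17287 coding sequence can therefore be read through into a C-terminal tag or fusion partner, and N-terminal fusions remain possible, with termination then supplied by the destination vector. The clone belongs to a collection associated with automated protein–DNA interaction screening of Drosophila regulatory elements, which suggests that it serves as a source ORF for transfer into vectors used in such interaction assays. The record does not describe the function of the CG17287 protein or specify which destination vectors were used.
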