>Addgene plasmid #34539 | KHBD00434 | depositor partial sequence | sequence record 41106 | KHBD00434 sequence 1080 bps
ATGCAACATGTTCCCGCAAAGAAATCAAAACACGACTCTCACCGGACGTGGAGGATCCCTTCCAGAATGT
GCCCGATTGGGGAAGGCCATAGAAGAGTGCCCTGTTGCGCGGTCAGATGGCTTCCTGCTCTAATAATTCT
GGGCTTTTTGGTATGGTCCTACCACGTATTTGTTTACCAAATCTGCATAAAGAAAGTTTCGGACTACTTG
ACCATTGGACTGTTGCTCTTTTTCTACCATCTACTGTTGTTCATGTTTCTATGGACATGGTTTCGGTGCA
TTTTCGTAGCTCCAGTTAGGATTCCCGATCAATGGAAAATATCACCCGAGGATGTCGACAAATTGAAGCG
AAACGATGGAATAGAGGGAGCATCTCGAGTCTTAAATTATGCAGTTAGAAATTTACCCATTGCCACGTGC
ACCATCGATGGACTAGTGAGATATTGCAAGACTTGCTGGATTATTAAGCCGGATAGAGCTCATCACTGTC
GAACCTGCCACATGTGCGTCCTGAAAATGGACCACCACTGTCCTTGGATAGTGAACTGCGTGCACTTTCA
CAACTTCAAGTACTTCATACTCTTCCTGTTTTACGCTGAAGTATATTGCTTTTATCTGTTCTGCGTAATG
GTCTATGATTTGTACCTGATTTGTGGCTTTGAAGTTACTGCCCTGAAAAATCAGCATTCCTGGAACATTC
TTCAGTACTTGGTATGCATACTCTTTAACATATTCACCGTGATTATGTACACTGTCAGCTTGTTAAACGT
ATCTCGAAATCGCACCACTATGGAGTCGGCTTATGCCACATACTTTCTTCTTGGCGGCAAGAACAATAAT
GGTTTCAATTTGGGATATTTTGTTAATTTTCGTGACCTTTATGGCGATAAGTGGTACCTCTGGCCCTTTC
CGATCTTCTCTAGTCGTGGTGACGGATTTTCATTCCCCTTGGCCCACGATCGACTAAAGGAAGTCCGTAC
CGGTAACCAGAAAAAAGATAATCAACCCACCAGAACTCAGATGTACAAGGAAAACATGAATCGAATTCTC
GGAATTCATCAGCCACCTTTCAATGAAGAA
