>Addgene plasmid #34539 | KHBD00434 | addgene partial sequence | sequence record 42338 | M13-Rev 5'-CAGGAAACAGCTATGACC-3'
GATTTTATTTTGACTGATAGTGACCTGTTCGTTGCAACAAATTGATAAGCAATGCTTTCTTATAATGCCA
ACTTTGTACAAGAAAGTTGGCAATTCTTCATTGAAAGGTGGCTGATGAATTCCGAGAATTCGATTCATGT
TTTCCTTGTACATCTGAGTTCTGGTGGGTTGATTATCTTTTTTCTGGTTACCGGTACGGACTTCCTTTAG
TCGATCGTGGGCCAAGGGGAATGAAAATCCGTCACCACGACTAGAGAAGATCGGAAAGGGCCAGAGGTAC
CACTTATCGCCATAAAGGTCACGAAAATTAACAAAATATCCCAAATTGAAACCATTATTGTTCTTGCCGC
CAAGAAGAAAGTATGTGGCATAAGCCGACTCCATAGTGGTGCGATTTCGAGATACGTTTAACAAGCTGAC
AGTGTACATAATCACGGTGAATATGTTAAAGAGTATGCATACCAAGTACTGAAGAATGTTCCAGGAATGC
TGATTTTTCAGGGCAGTAACTTCAAAGCCACAAATCAGGTACAAATCATAGACCATTACGCAGAACAGAT
AAAAGCAATATACTTCAGCGTAAAACAGGAAGAGTATGAAGTACTTGAAGTTGTGAAAGTGCACGCAGTT
CACTATCCAAGGACAGTGGTGGTCCATTTTCAGGACGCACATGTGGCAGGTTCGACAGTGATGAGCTCTA
TCCGGCTTAATAATCCAGCAAGTCTTGCAATATCTCACTAGTCCATCGATGGTGCACGTGGCAATGGGTA
